Addgene plasmid #218301: pICOZ-MAG-H181V
Purpose: Mammalian expression vector for expression of MAG transposase mutant
Depositing lab: Haoyi Wang. Depositing organization: Institute of Zoology, Chinese Academy of Sciences. Publication: Heterologous survey of 130 DNA transposons in human cells highlights their functional divergence and expands the genome engineering toolbox. Zhang T, Tan S, Tang N, Li Y, Zhang C, Sun J, Guo Y, Gao H, Cai Y, Sun W, Wang C, Fu L, Ma H, Wu Y, Hu X, Zhang X, Gee P, Yan W, Zhao Y, Chen Q, Guo B, Wang H, Zhang YE. Cell. 2024 Jul 11;187(14):3741-3760.e30. doi: 10.1016/j.cell.2024.05.007. Epub 2024 Jun 5. PubMed 38843831.
Backbone
  Vector backbone: pICOZ
  Vector type: Mammalian Expression
Growth in bacteria
  Bacterial resistance: Bleocin (Zeocin), 50 μg/mL
  Growth temperature: 37°C
  Growth strain: DH5alpha
  Copy number: Low Copy
Gene/Insert
  Gene/Insert name: H181V mutant of MAG transposase
  Species: Synthetic
  Cloning method: Restriction Enzyme; 5′ cloning site Unknown (unknown if destroyed); 3′ cloning site Unknown (unknown if destroyed)
Terms and licenses: Academic/Nonprofit Terms; Industry Terms: Not Available to Industry
How to cite: pICOZ-MAG-H181V was a gift from Haoyi Wang (Addgene plasmid # 218301 ; http://n2t.net/addgene:218301 ; RRID:Addgene_218301)
