[The description below was written by a language model from this plasmid's Addgene catalogue record and pLannotate feature annotations shown in this document.]
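Description:
pICOZ-MAG-H181V is a compact mammalian expression plasmid (about 3.2 kb in the sequenced record) built on the pICOZ backbone and designed to express a point mutant, H181V, of the MAG DNA transposase; the insert is listed as synthetic. In bacteria it is maintained through a ColE1/pUC-type origin of replication and selected with Zeocin. Resistance comes from the Sh ble (BleoR) gene, which is driven by the AmpR (bla) promoter. The catalogue lists the plasmid as low copy, although the annotation software identifies the origin as a high-copy type; the record does not resolve this difference.

The expression cassette lies on the reverse strand. It consists of the human cytomegalovirus immediate-early enhancer and promoter, followed by a T7 promoter, and ends in a bovine growth hormone polyadenylation signal. An SP6 promoter sits at the distal end of the cassette. The transposase coding sequence was not recognised by the automated annotation. It presumably occupies the unannotated stretch that wraps around the plasmid origin between the T7 promoter and the bGH poly(A) signal, but the feature table does not confirm this. The flanking phage promoters could serve for in vitro transcription or as sequencing primer sites. The short hits to an HIV-1 5' LTR and to lacZα are small fragments, probably junction or backbone remnants rather than functional elements.

The plasmid carries no annotated mammalian selection marker, so it is suited to transient delivery of the transposase as a helper alongside a separate transposon donor. According to the record, it comes from a survey of DNA transposons tested in human cells for genome engineering, where mutants such as H181V would be used to examine or alter transposase activity. The effect of this particular substitution is not stated.
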