Features (pLannotate 1.2.2; 10 found; start..end, strand, type, name):
    354..372     -  promoter       T7 promoter: promoter for bacteriophage T7 RNA polymerase
    388..421     -  LTR            5' LTR (truncated) (fragment): truncated 5' long terminal repeat (LTR) from HIV-1
    417..620     -  promoter       CMV promoter: human cytomegalovirus (CMV) immediate early promoter
    621..1000    -  enhancer       CMV enhancer: human cytomegalovirus immediate early enhancer
   1023..1041    +  CDS            lacZα (fragment): LacZα fragment of β-galactosidase; lacZ fragment
   1077..1139    +  promoter       AmpR promoter: bla
   1140..1514    +  CDS            BleoR: antibiotic-binding protein; Sh ble from Streptoalloteichus hindustanus; confers resistance to bleomycin, phleomycin, and Zeocin™
   1539..2127    +  rep_origin     ori: high-copy-number ColE1/pMB1/pBR322/pUC origin of replication
   2192..2416    -  polyA_signal   bGH poly(A) signal: bovine growth hormone polyadenylation signal
   2442..2460    +  promoter       SP6 promoter: promoter for bacteriophage SP6 RNA polymerase
>Addgene plasmid #218301 | pICOZ-MAG-H181V | addgene full sequence | sequence record 443603 | Addgene NGS Result
AACGGTGCGATCGCTAACGCTCAGCTGCAGTTCATCACGAATGGCGCGCGCGCTTTTAAACGGGTCGGCT
TTACACAGACGGGTCATACGTGCATCATCACGCGCGCTAGTTTTACGAGGGCGGCCAGTAGGAATTTTGG
TGCCGGTGCTATGCAGGGCGTTATACACAAAGGTCTTGCTGCGGCCCAGGATTTCCGCAATTTTGCGTTG
GCTATAACCGGCGGCGCTTAAGCGTTTAATGTCCAGGCGCTGTTGTTGGGTGCTATGCGCTGAACGACCC
ATGGTGGCGGCGAATTCCAGCACACTGGCGGCCGTTACTAGTGGATCCGAGCTCGGTACCAAGCTTGGGT
CTCCCTATAGTGAGTCGTATTAATTTCGATAAGCCAGTAAGCAGTGGGTTCTCTAGTTAGCCAGAGAGCT
CTGCTTATATAGACCTCCCACCGTACACGCCTACCGCCCATTTGCGTCAATGGGGCGGAGTTGTTACGAC
ATTTTGGAAAGTCCCGTTGATTTTGGTGCCAAAACAAACTCCCATTGACGTCAATGGGGTGGAGACTTGG
AAATCCCCGTGAGTCAAACCGCTATCCACGCCCATTGATGTACTGCCAAAACCGCATCACCATGGTAATA
GCGATGACTAATACGTAGATGTACTGCCAAGTAGGAAAGTCCCATAAGGTCATGTACTGGGCATAATGCC
AGGCGGGCCATTTACCGTCATTGACGTCAATAGGGGGCGTACTTGGCATATGATACACTTGATGTACTGC
CAAGTGGGCAGTTTACCGTAAATACTCCACCCATTGACGTCAATGGAAAGTCCCTATTGGCGTTACTATG
GGAACATACGTCATTATTGACGTCAATGGGCGGGGGTCGTTGGGCGGTCAGCCAGGCGGGCCATTTACCG
TAAGTTATGTAACGCGGAACTCCATATATGGGCTATGAACTAATGACCCCGTAATTGATTACTATTAATA
ACTAGTCAATAATCAATGTCAACGCGTATATCTGGCCCGTCGACTGGCCGTCGTTTTACAAGGCCATGGG
TTAACCCATATGGCCTCGCGACGCGTTATGTATCCGCTCATGAGACAATAACCCTGATAAATGCTTCAAT
AATATTGAAAAGGAAGAGTATGGCCAAGTTGACCAGTGCCGTTCCGGTGCTCACCGCGCGCGACGTCGCC
GGAGCGGTCGAGTTCTGGACCGACCGGCTCGGGTTCTCCCGGGACTTCGTGGAGGACGACTTCGCCGGTG
TGGTCCGGGACGACGTGACCCTGTTCATCAGCGCGGTCCAGGACCAGGTGGTGCCGGACAACACCCTGGC
CTGGGTGTGGGTGCGCGGCCTGGACGAGCTGTACGCCGAGTGGTCGGAGGTCGTGTCCACGAACTTCCGG
GACGCCTCCGGGCCGGCCATGACCGAGATCGGCGAGCAGCCGTGGGGGCGGGAGTTCGCCCTGCGCGACC
CGGCCGGCAACTGCGTGCACTTCGTGGCCGAGGAGCAGGACTGACGTAGAAAAGATCAAAGGATCTTCTT
GAGATCCTTTTTTCCTGCGCGTAATCTGCTGCTTGCAAACAAAAAAACCACCGCTACCAGCGGTGGTTTT
TTTGCCGGATCAAGAGCTACCAACTCTTTTTCCGAAGGTAACTGGCTTCAGCAGAGCGCGGATACCAAAT
ACTGTTCTTCTAGTGTAGCCGTAGTTAGGCCACCACTTCAAGAACTCTGTAGCACCGCCTACATACCTCG
CTCTGCTAATCCTGTTACCAGTGGCTGCTGCCAGTGGCGATAAGTCGTGTCTTACCGGGTTGGACTCAAG
ACGATAGTTACCGGATAAGGCGCAGCGGTCGGGCTGAACGGGGGGTTCGTGCACACAGCCCAGCTTGGAG
CGAACGACCTACACCGAACTGAGATACCTACAGCGTGAGCTATGAGAAAGCGCCACGCTTCCCGAAGGGA
GAAAGGCGGACAGGTATCCGGTAAGCGGCAGGGTCGGAACAGGAGAGCGCACGAGGGAGCTTCCAGGGGG
AAACGCCTGGTATCTTTATAGTCCTGTCGGGTTTCGCCACCTCTGACTTGAGCGTCGATTTTTGTGATGC
TCGTCAGGGGGGCGGAGCCTATGGAAAAACACATGTGTTTAAACGGGCCCACTGTCTCGAGGATATCCCA
CACAGGAAACAGCTATGACCGCCATAGAGCCCACCGCATCCCCAGCATGCCTGCTATTGTCTTCCCAATC
CTCCCCCTTGCTGTCCTGCCCCACCCCACCCCCCAGAATAGAATGACACCTACTCAGACAATGCGATGCA
ATTTCCTCATTTTATTAGGAAAGGACAGTGGGAGTGGCACCTTCCAGGGTCAAGGAAGGCACGGGGGAGG
GGCAAACAACAGATGGCTGGCAACTAGAAGGCACAGTCGAGGCTGATCAGCGAGCTCTAGCATTTAGGTG
ACACTATAGAATAGGGCCCTCTAGATGCATGCTCGAGCGGCCGCTCATCAATATTTGGTCGCATGGCCGT
TATTGCGAATCACCGCGCGCATACGTTTCGGCATGCTTTCCACCAGGCTTTTACAGGTGCTCGGAGGTAT
GCTGTACCACGCGTTTTCAATATGCTTCCACAGTTTCTCTTTGGTGCGTGAACCTGCAGGAGGCAGCTTG
GCCTTCACAATCTTCCACAGGTTTTCGATCGGGTTCAGATCAGGGCTCTGCGCAGGCCAGTTCATCACAT
CAATCTTCTGGTCCACGAACCATTTCTTCACCGCTTTGGCGGTATGCTTCGGGTCGTTATCATGCATGAA
CTGCCACTTCAGAGGCATTTCCCATTCGGCGTGAGGCAGCATCACGGTCTGAATAATGTTCAGGTAGCGA
TGCTGATCCATGATGTCTTTGATCCAGAAGATAGGGCCCACGCCATACCATGAGAAGCACGCCCACACCA
TAATGTTGCCGCCGCCAACTTTCACGGTTTTCAGGGTATACTGAGGGCGATACGCGGTATTCTTAGGGCG
GCGCACAAAACGTTTGCCATCGCTGCCCACCAGGTTCACTTTGCTCTCATCGCTCCACAGCACGTTGCGC
CATTTGTTTAAGTTCTCGCCCGCCCAATCATAGTGCTCGCGCGCAAATTGTAAGCGTGCCTGCACATGAC
AACGACGCAGCAGAGGCACTTTACGAGGATTGCGGCCCACCAGATTATTCTCGAACAGGCGACGTTG
